>Addgene plasmid #163227 | C0XIJ3 | addgene full sequence | sequence record 354435 | Addgene NGS Result
TAATACGACTCACTATAGGGGAATTGTGAGCGGATAACAATTCCCCTCTAGAAATAATTTTGTTTAACTT
TAAGAAGGAGATATACATATGGTTGTTGTGAATGGTTACAAGCAGAACGAGAACGAAAAGAAGCTTAATG
TACTTAACTTGGACCAGTTGGAGAAACAGGCCAAAGAGATAATCCCTACAGGTGGTTTCGGCTATATCTC
CGGTGGTTCTGAAGATGAATGGACTCTAAGAGAGAACCGAAGAGCATTCACACATAAACAGATAGTCCCT
CGTGCCTTGACTAATATCGAAAAGCCCGAGTTGGAGACAAATGTCTTTGGTATCCCACTTAAGACCCCTC
TGTTCATGGTACCTGCTGCTGCCCAAGGCCTTGCTCACGTCAAGGGCGAGGTCGATACCGCAAAAGGGGT
GGCCGCCGTAGGTGGTCTTATGGCCCAGAGCACATACTCTTCAACATCGATTGCCGACACAGCCGCCTCG
GGTACTGGTGCCCCGCAGTTCTTCCAGTTGTACATGTCTAAGGACTGGGACTTTAATGAGGCCCTGCTGG
ACGAAGCAAAACGTGCTGGTGTTAAAGGTATTATTCTAACCGTTGATGCCACGGTCGATGGTTATAGAGA
GGCCGACATAATCAACAATTTCCAGTTCCCCATACCTATGGCTAATCTTACCAAGTATTCTGAGGATGAC
GGTCAGGGGAAAGGAATAGCTGAAATTTACGCATCCGCTGCTCAAAAGATCGGTTCCGACGACGTCGCCA
GAATCGCCAATTACACCGATCTACCAGTTATCGTCAAAGGGATCGAAAGTCCGGAAGATGCTCTGTATGC
TATAGGAGCTGGCGCCTCTGGAATTTACGTTTCTAATCATGGTGGAAGGCAGCTAAACGGTGGTCCAGCT
AGTTTCGACGTTCTCGAGGATGTTGCTAAAGCCGTTAATGGAAAAGTTCCGGTTATTTTCGACTCCGGTA
TTAGGAGAGGGTCTGACGTGTTTAAGGCTTTAGCTTCTGGTGCCGATTTGGTCGGAATTGGCAGACCAGT
GATATATGGGTTAGCTTTAGGTGGTGCTCAGGGAGTACAGAGTGTGTTCGAGCACTTGGACCACGAGCTC
GAAATTATCATGCAACTAGCCGGTACTAAGACAATTAGTGACGTTAAGAACGCAAAACTTTTAAACATCA
GGTACGCCGCAGCCCTGGAACACCACCATCACCACCACCACCACCACCACTGAGATCCGGCTGCTAACAA
AGCCCGAAAGGAAGCTGAGTTGGCTGCTGCCACCGCTGAGCAATAACTAGCATAACCCCTTGGGGCCTCT
AAACGGGTCTTGAGGGGTTTTTTGCTGAAAGGAGGAACTATATCCGGATTGGCGAATGGG
[124 nt withheld, positions 1391-1514]
C
[91 nt withheld, positions 1516-1606]
A
[49 nt withheld, positions 1608-1656]
CCTTTGACGTTGGAGTCCACGTTCTTT
[37 nt withheld, positions 1684-1720]
ACCCTATCTCGGTCTATTCTTTTGATTTATAAGGGATTTTGCCGATTTCGGCCTATTGGTTAAAAAATGA
GCTGATTTAACAAAAATTTAACGCGAATTTTAACAAAATATTAACGCTTACAATTTAGGTGGCACTTTTC
GGGGAAATGTGCGCGGAACCCCTATTTGTTTATTTTTCTAAATACATTCAAATATGTATCCGCTCATGAG
ACAATAACCCTGATAAATGCTTCAATAATATTGAAAAAGGAAGAGTATGAGTATTCAACATTTCCGTGTC
GCCCTTATTCCCTTTTTTGCGGCATTTTGCCTTCCTGTTTTTGCTCACCCAGAAACGCTGGTGAAAGTAA
AAGATGCTGAAGATCAGTTGGGTGCACGAGTGGGTTACATCGAACTGGATCTCAACAGCGGTAAGATCCT
TGAGAGTTTTCGCCCCGAAGAACGTTTTCCAATGATGAGCACTTTTAAAGTTCTGCTATGTGGCGCGGTA
TTATCCCGTATTGACGCCGGGCAAGAGCAACTCGGTCGCCGCATACACTATTCTCAGAATGACTTGGTTG
AGTACTCACCAGTCACAGAAAAGCATCTTACGGATGGCATGACAGTAAGAGAATTATGCAGTGCTGCCAT
AACCATGAGTGATAACACTGCGGCCAACTTACTTCTGACAACGATCGGAGGACCGAAGGAGCTAACCGCT
TTTTTGCACAACATGGGGGATCATGTAACTCGCCTTGATCGTTGGGAACCGGAGCTGAATGAAGCCATAC
CAAACGACGAGCGTGACACCACGATGCCTGCAGCAATGGCAACAACGTTGCGCAAACTATTAACTGGCGA
ACTACTTACTCTAGCTTCCCGGCAACAATTAATAGACTGGATGGAGGCGGATAAAGTTGCAGGACCACTT
CTGCGCTCGGCCCTTCCGGCTGGCTGGTTTATTGCTGATAAATCTGGAGCCGGTGAGCGTGGGTCTCGCG
GTATCATTGCAGCACTGGGGCCAGATGGTAAGCCCTCCCGTATCGTAGTTATCTACACGACGGGGAGTCA
GGCAACTATGGATGAACGAAATAGACAGATCGCTGAGATAGGTGCCTCACTGATTAAGCATTGGTAACTG
TCAGACCAAGTTTACTCATATATACTTTAGATTGATTTAAAACTTCATTTTTAATTTAAAAGGATCTAGG
TGAAGATCCTTTTTGATAATCTCATGACCAAAATCCCTTAACGTGAGTTTTCGTTCCACTGAGCGTCAGA
CCCCGTAGAAAAGATCAAAGGATCTTCTTGAGATCCTTTTTTTCTGCGCGTAATCTGCTGCTTGCAAACA
AAAAAACCACCGCTACCAGCGGTGGTTTGTTTGCCGGATCAAGAGCTACCAACTCTTTTTCCGAAGGTAA
CTGGCTTCAGCAGAGCGCAGATACCAAATACTGTCCTTCTAGTGTAGCCGTAGTTAGGCCACCACTTCAA
GAACTCTGTAGCACCGCCCACATACCTCGCTCTGCTAATCCTGTTACCAGTGGCTGCTGCCAGTGGCGAT
AAGTCGTGTCTTACCGGGTTGGACTCAAGACGATAGTTACCGGATAAGGCGCAGCGGTCGGGCTGAACGG
GGGGTTCGTGCACACAGCCCAGCTTGGAGCGAACGACCTACACCGAACTGAGATACCTACAGCGTGAGCT
ATGAGAAAGCGCCACGCTTCCCGAAGGGAGAAAGGCGGACAGGTATCCGGTAAGCGGCAGGGTCGGAACA
GGAGAGCGCACGAGGGAGCTTCCAGGGGGAAACGCCTGGTATCTTTATAGTCCTGTCGGGTTTCGCCACC
TCTGACTTGAGCGTCGATTTTTGTGATGCTCGTCAGGGGGGCGGAGCCTATGGAAAAACGCCAGCAACGC
GGCCTTTTTACGGTTCCTGGCCTTTTGCTGGCCTTTTGCTCACATGTTCTTTCCTGCGTTATCCCCTGAT
TCTGTGGATAACCGTATTACCGCCTTTGAGTGAGCTGATACCGCTCGCCGCAGCCGAACGACCGAGCGCA
GCGAGTCAGTGAGCGAGGAAGCGGAAGAGCGCCTGATGCGGTATTTTCTCCTTACGCATCTGTGCGGTAT
TTCACACCGCAATGGTGCACTCTCAGTACAATCTGCTCTGATGCCGCATAGTTAAGCCAGTATACACTCC
GCTATCGCTACGTGACTGGGTCATGGCTGCGCCCCGACACCCGCCAACACCCGCTGACGCGCCCTGACGG
GCTTGTCTGCTCCCGGCATCCGCTTACAGACAAGCTGTGACCGTCTCCGGGAGCTGCATGTGTCAGAGGT
TTTCACCGTCATCACCGAAACGCGCGAGGCAGCTGCGGTAAAGCTCATCAGCGTGGTCGTGAAGCGATTC
ACAGATGTCTGCCTGTTCATCCGCGTCCAGCTCGTTGAGTTTCTCCAGAAGCGTTAATGTCTGGCTTCTG
ATAAAGCGGGCCATGTTAAGGGCGGTTTTTTCCTGTTTGGTCACTGATGCCTCCGTGTAAGGGGGATTTC
TGTTCATGGGGGTAATGATACCGATGAAACGAGAGAGGATGCTCACGATACGGGTTACTGATGATGAACA
TGCCCGGTTACTGGAACGTTGTGAGGGTAAACAACTGGCGGTATGGATGCGGCGGGACCAGAGAAAAATC
ACTCAGGGTCAATGCCAGCGCTTCGTTAATACAGATGTAGGTGTTCCACAGGGTAGCCAGCAGCATCCTG
CGATGCAGATCCGGAACATAATGGTGCAGGGCGCTGACTTCCGCGTTTCCAGACTTTACGAAACACGGAA
ACCGAAGACCATTCATGTTGTTGCTCAGGTCGCAGACGTTTTGCAGCAGCAGTCGCTTCACGTTCGCTCG
CGTATCGGTGATTCATTCTGCTAACCAGTAAGGCAACCCCGCCAGCCTAGCCGGGTCCTCAACGACAGGA
GCACGATCATGCGCACCCGTGGGGCCGCCATGCCGGCGATAATGGCCTGCTTCTCGCCGAAACGTTTGGT
GGCGGGACCAGTGACGAAGGCTTGAGCGAGGGCGTGCAAGATTCCGAATACCGCAAGCGACAGGCCGATC
ATCGTCGCGCTCCAGCGAAAGCGGTCCTCGCCGAAAATGACCCAGAGCGCTGCCGGCACCTGTCCTACGA
GTTGCATGATAAAGAAGACAGTCATAAGTGCGGCGACGATAGTCATGCCCCGCGCCCACCGGAAGGAGCT
GACTGGGTTGAAGGCTCTCAAGGGCATCGGTCGAGATCCCGGTGCCTAATGAGTGAGCTAACTTACATTA
ATTGCGTTGCGCTCACTGCCCGCTTTCCAGTCGGGAAACCTGTCGTGCCAGCTGCATTAATGAATCGGCC
AACGCGCGGGGAGAGGCGGTTTGCGTATTGGGCGCCAGGGTGGTTTTTCTTTTCACCAGTGAGACGGGCA
ACAGCTGATTGCCCTTCACCGCCTGGCCCTGAGAGAGTTGCAGCAAGCGGTCCACGCTGGTTTGCCCCAG
CAGGCGAAAATCCTGTTTGATGGTGGTTAACGGCGGGATATAACATGAGCTGTCTTCGGTATCATCGTAT
CCCACTACCGAGATATCCGCACCAACGCGCAGCCCGGACTCGGTAATGGCGCGCATTGCGCCCAGCGCCA
TCTGATCGTTGGCAACCAGCATCGCAGTGGGAACGATGCCCTCATTCAGCATTTGCATGGTTTGTTGAAA
ACCGGACATGGCACTCCAGTCGCCTTCCCGTTCCGCTATCGGCTGAATTTGATTGCGAGTGAGATATTTA
TGCCAGCCAGCCAGACGCAGACGCGCCAAGACAGAACTTAATGGGCCCGCTAACAGCGCGATTTGCTGGT
GACCCAATGCGACCAGATGCTCCACGCCCAGTCGCGTACCGTCTTCATGGGAGAAAATAATACTGTTGAT
GGGTGTCTGGTCAGAGACATCAAGAAATAACGCCGGAACATTAGTGCAGGCAGCTTCCACAGCAATGGCA
TCCTGGTCATCCAGCGGATAGTTAATGATCAGCCCACTGACGCGTTGCGCGAGAAGATTGTGCACCGCCG
CTTTACAGGCTTCGACGCCGCTTCGTTCTACCATCGACACCACCACGCTGGCACCCAGTTGATCGGCGCG
AGATTTAATCGCCGCGACAATTTGCGACGGCGCGTGCAGGGCCAGACTGGAGGTGGCAACGCCAATCAGC
AACGACTGTTTGCCCGCCAGTTGTTGTGCCACGCGGTTGGGAATGTAATTCAGCTCCGCCATCGCCGCTT
CCACTTTTTCCCGCGTTTTCGCAGAAACGTGGCTGGCCTGGTTCACCACGCGGGAAACGGTCTGATAAGA
GACACCGGCATACTCTGCGACATCGTATAACGTTACTGGTTTCACATTCACCACCCTGAATTGACTCTCT
TCCGGGCGCTATCATGCCATACCGCGAAAGGTTTTGCGCCATTCGATGGTGTCCGGGATCTCGACGCTCT
CCCTTATGCGACTCCTGCATTAGGAAGCAGCCCAGTAGTAGGTTGAGGCCGTTGAGCACCGCCGCCGCAA
GGAATGGTGCATGCAAGGAGATGGCGCCCAACAGTCCCCCGGCCACGGGGCCTGCCACCATACCCACGCC
GAAACAAGCGCTCATGAGCCCGAAGTGGCGAGCCCGATCTTCCCCATCGGTGATGTCGGCGATATAGGCG
CCAGCAACCGCACCTGTGGCGCCGGTGATGCCGGCCACGATGCGTCCGGCGTAGAGGATCGAGATCTCGA
TCCCGCGAAAT
Features (pLannotate 1.2.2; 18 found; start..end, strand, type, name):
      1..19      +  promoter       T7 promoter: promoter for bacteriophage T7 RNA polymerase
     20..44      +  protein_bind   lac operator: The lac repressor binds to the lac operator to inhibit transcription in E. coli. This inhibition can be relieved by adding lactose or isopropyl-β-D-thiogalactopyranoside (IPTG). lac repressor encoded by lacI
     59..81      +  RBS            RBS: efficient ribosome binding site from bacteriophage T7 gene 10 (Olins and Rangwala, 1989)
   1211..1237    +  CDS            9xHis: 9xHis affinity tag
   1250..1299    +  CDS            SET1 (fragment): solubility-enhancement tag derived from T7 phage gene 10B
   1307..1354    +  terminator     T7 terminator: transcription terminator for bacteriophage T7 RNA polymerase
   1391..1819    +  rep_origin     f1 ori (sequence partly withheld): f1 bacteriophage origin of replication; arrow indicates direction of (+) strand synthesis
   1872..1976    +  promoter       AmpR promoter: bla
   1977..2837    +  CDS            AmpR: β-lactamase; bla; confers resistance to ampicillin, carbenicillin, and related antibiotics
   3008..3596    +  rep_origin     ori: high-copy-number ColE1/pMB1/pBR322/pUC origin of replication
   3782..3921    -  misc_feature   bom: basis of mobility region from pBR322
   4023..4214    -  CDS            rop: Rop protein, which maintains plasmids at low copy number; rop
   4231..4611    +  CDS            YPB1_ECOLX: Protein predicted: Swiss-Prot protein existence level 4. From Escherichia coli.
   4683..4974    -  CDS            TcR (fragment): tetracycline efflux protein; tet; confers resistance to tetracycline
   4989..5010    -  protein_bind   CAP binding site: CAP binding activates transcription in the presence of cAMP. E. coli catabolite activator protein
   5023..6105    -  CDS            lacI: lac repressor; lacI; The lac repressor binds to the lac operator to inhibit transcription in E. coli. This inhibition can be relieved by adding lactose or isopropyl-β-D-thiogalactopyranoside (IPTG).
   6106..6183    -  promoter       lacI promoter: lacI
   6191..6470    -  CDS            TcR (fragment): tetracycline efflux protein; tet; confers resistance to tetracycline
