[The description below was written by a language model from this plasmid's Addgene catalogue record and pLannotate feature annotations shown in this document.]
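Description:
C0XIJ3 is a bacterial expression plasmid built on the pET21a(+) backbone for inducible production of the protein with UniProt identifier C0XIJ3, a Lactobacillus hilgardii protein annotated as an S-2-hydroxyacid oxidase. The sequenced plasmid is about 6.5 kb. It replicates in E. coli from a ColE1/pMB1-type origin and is selected with ampicillin through the β-lactamase gene (AmpR) and its own promoter. The catalogue lists it as high copy, although the feature table also shows the pBR322-derived rop gene and bom region, which are normally associated with copy-number moderation and mobilisation. An f1 origin is present, which allows single-stranded DNA production. Short tetracycline-resistance fragments are remnants of the pBR322 lineage and are not functional markers.

The expression cassette consists of a T7 promoter immediately followed by a lac operator, the strong T7 gene 10 ribosome binding site, the coding region, and a T7 terminator. The plasmid also carries lacI, so the Lac repressor keeps the promoter silent until IPTG or lactose is added. Transcription requires a host that supplies T7 RNA polymerase. The insert itself was not annotated by the automated feature caller but presumably occupies the unannotated stretch between the RBS and the C-terminal histidine tag. The catalogue describes this tag as 10xHis, whereas the annotation detects 9xHis. The catalogue also lists an N-terminal T7 tag from the backbone, which the feature table does not annotate.

The associated study examined enzyme functional annotations in the EC 1.1.3.15 class. The construct therefore suits recombinant expression and His-tag affinity purification of this candidate oxidase for activity testing.
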