Addgene plasmid #163227: C0XIJ3
Purpose: Inducible expression of UniProt identifier C0XIJ3
Depositing lab: Martin Engqvist. Depositing organization: Chalmers University of Technology. Publication: Experimental and computational investigation of enzyme functional annotations uncovers misannotation in the EC 1.1.3.15 enzyme class. Rembeza E, Engqvist MKM. PLoS Comput Biol. 2021 Sep 23;17(9):e1009446. doi: 10.1371/journal.pcbi.1009446. eCollection 2021 Sep. PubMed 34555022.
Backbone
  Vector backbone: pET21a(+)
  Vector type: Bacterial Expression
Growth in bacteria
  Bacterial resistance: Ampicillin, 100 μg/mL
  Growth temperature: 37°C
  Growth strain: DH5alpha
  Copy number: High Copy
Gene/Insert
  Gene/Insert name: C0XIJ3 (alt name: S-2-hydroxyacid oxidase)
  Species: Lactobacillus hilgardii
  Promoter: T7
  Tag / fusion protein: T7 (N terminal on backbone); 10xHis (C terminal on backbone)
  Cloning method: Unknown
  Sequencing primers: 5′ T7; 3′ T7-term
Terms and licenses: Academic/Nonprofit Terms; Industry Terms: Not Available to Industry
Depositor comments: Insert name is a UniProt identifier
How to cite: C0XIJ3 was a gift from Martin Engqvist (Addgene plasmid # 163227 ; http://n2t.net/addgene:163227 ; RRID:Addgene_163227)
