>Addgene plasmid #163227 | C0XIJ3 | depositor partial sequence | sequence record 316328 | insert gene sequence
ATGGTTGTTGTGAATGGTTACAAGCAGAACGAGAACGAAAAGAAGCTTAATGTACTTAACTTGGACCAGT
TGGAGAAACAGGCCAAAGAGATAATCCCTACAGGTGGTTTCGGCTATATCTCCGGTGGTTCTGAAGATGA
ATGGACTCTAAGAGAGAACCGAAGAGCATTCACACATAAACAGATAGTCCCTCGTGCCTTGACTAATATC
GAAAAGCCCGAGTTGGAGACAAATGTCTTTGGTATCCCACTTAAGACCCCTCTGTTCATGGTACCTGCTG
CTGCCCAAGGCCTTGCTCACGTCAAGGGCGAGGTCGATACCGCAAAAGGGGTGGCCGCCGTAGGTGGTCT
TATGGCCCAGAGCACATACTCTTCAACATCGATTGCCGACACAGCCGCCTCGGGTACTGGTGCCCCGCAG
TTCTTCCAGTTGTACATGTCTAAGGACTGGGACTTTAATGAGGCCCTGCTGGACGAAGCAAAACGTGCTG
GTGTTAAAGGTATTATTCTAACCGTTGATGCCACGGTCGATGGTTATAGAGAGGCCGACATAATCAACAA
TTTCCAGTTCCCCATACCTATGGCTAATCTTACCAAGTATTCTGAGGATGACGGTCAGGGGAAAGGAATA
GCTGAAATTTACGCATCCGCTGCTCAAAAGATCGGTTCCGACGACGTCGCCAGAATCGCCAATTACACCG
ATCTACCAGTTATCGTCAAAGGGATCGAAAGTCCGGAAGATGCTCTGTATGCTATAGGAGCTGGCGCCTC
TGGAATTTACGTTTCTAATCATGGTGGAAGGCAGCTAAACGGTGGTCCAGCTAGTTTCGACGTTCTCGAG
GATGTTGCTAAAGCCGTTAATGGAAAAGTTCCGGTTATTTTCGACTCCGGTATTAGGAGAGGGTCTGACG
TGTTTAAGGCTTTAGCTTCTGGTGCCGATTTGGTCGGAATTGGCAGACCAGTGATATATGGGTTAGCTTT
AGGTGGTGCTCAGGGAGTACAGAGTGTGTTCGAGCACTTGGACCACGAGCTCGAAATTATCATGCAACTA
GCCGGTACTAAGACAATTAGTGACGTTAAGAACGCAAAACTTTTAAACATCAGGTACGCCGCAGCCCTGG
AACACCACCATCAC
